Addgene plasmid #174467: pFX-Venus-Sec61β
Purpose: Express Venus with endoplasmic reticulum-targeting sequence in mammalian cells
Depositing lab: Yusuke Ohba. Depositing organization: Hokkaido University. Publication: Folding Latency of Fluorescent Proteins Affects the Mitochondrial Localization of Fusion Proteins. Kashiwagi S, Fujioka Y, Satoh AO, Yoshida A, Fujioka M, Nepal P, Tsuzuki A, Aoki O, Paudel S, Sasajima H, Ohba Y. Cell Struct Funct. 2019 Dec 26;44(2):183-194. doi: 10.1247/csf.19028. Epub 2019 Nov 15. PubMed 31735740.
Backbone
  Vector backbone: pFX
  Backbone size w/o insert (bp): 4000
  Total vector size (bp): 5000
  Vector type: Mammalian Expression
  Selectable markers: Neomycin (select with G418)
Growth in bacteria
  Bacterial resistance: Kanamycin, 50 μg/mL
  Growth temperature: 37°C
  Growth strain: DH5alpha
  Copy number: High Copy
Gene/Insert
  Gene/Insert name: Venus with endoplasmic reticulum-targeting sequence
  Insert size (bp): 1000
  Promoter: CMV
  Tag / fusion protein: Sec61 subunit beta (C terminal on backbone)
  Cloning method: Restriction Enzyme; 5′ cloning site EcoRI (not destroyed); 3′ cloning site NotI (not destroyed)
  Sequencing primers: 5′ none; 3′ none
Terms and licenses: Academic/Nonprofit Terms; Industry Terms: Not Available to Industry
How to cite: pFX-Venus-Sec61β was a gift from Yusuke Ohba (Addgene plasmid # 174467 ; http://n2t.net/addgene:174467 ; RRID:Addgene_174467)
