[The description below was written by a language model from this plasmid's Addgene catalogue record and pLannotate feature annotations shown in this document.]
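Description:
pFX-Venus-Sec61β is a mammalian expression plasmid of about 5 kb, built on the pFX backbone, that produces the yellow fluorescent protein Venus targeted to the endoplasmic reticulum. The human cytomegalovirus immediate-early enhancer and promoter drive a Venus coding sequence, followed after a short linker region by the Sec61 subunit beta coding sequence, with an SV40 polyadenylation signal terminating the transcript. According to the record, Venus was cloned between EcoRI and NotI sites, while Sec61β is supplied by the backbone as a C-terminal fusion partner. Sec61β is a component of the SEC61 translocon in the ER membrane, so fusing it to Venus anchors the fluorescent protein at the ER. The automated annotation matched this segment to the canine Sec61β protein entry, but the catalogue fields do not state the species of origin.

The rest of the plasmid has a layout typical of dual-selection reporter vectors. A single NeoR/KanR (Tn5 aminoglycoside phosphotransferase) gene sits downstream of tandem bacterial (bla-type) and SV40 early promoters and ends with an HSV TK polyadenylation signal. It therefore confers kanamycin resistance in E. coli and G418 resistance in transfected mammalian cells. A high-copy ColE1/pUC-type origin supports bacterial propagation, and an f1 origin is also present. The short fragments annotated as large T antigen, ble and bGH poly(A) are most likely incidental matches to sequence flanking neighbouring elements rather than functional parts.

The construct serves as a fluorescent ER marker for live or fixed mammalian cell imaging. The associated publication examined how the folding behaviour of fluorescent proteins affects the organelle localization of fusion proteins.
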