Features (pLannotate 1.2.2; 14 found; start..end, strand, type, name):
     61..364     +  enhancer       CMV enhancer: human cytomegalovirus immediate early enhancer
    365..568     +  promoter       CMV promoter: human cytomegalovirus (CMV) immediate early promoter
    630..1346    +  CDS            Venus: Venus is a basic (constitutively fluorescent) yellow fluorescent protein published in 2002, derived from Aequorea victoria. It is reported to be a rapidly-maturing weak dimer with moderate acid sensitivity.
   1395..1682    +  CDS            SEC61B (sequence withheld): SC61B_CANLF - Experimental evidence at protein level: Swiss-Prot protein existence level 1. Component of SEC61 channel-forming translocon complex that mediates transport of signal peptide-containing precursor polypeptides across the endoplasmic reticulum (ER) (PubMed:8107851). Component of a ribosome-associated ER translocon complex involved in multi-pass membrane protein transport into the ER membrane and biogenesis (By similarity). The SEC61 channel cooperates with the translocating protein TRAM1 to import nascent proteins into the ER (By similarity). Required for PKD1/Polycystin-1 biogenesi
   1725..1809    +  CDS            large T antigen (fragment): large T antigen from SV40 (simian virus 40)
   1832..1953    +  polyA_signal   SV40 poly(A) signal: SV40 polyadenylation signal
   1987..2415    -  rep_origin     f1 ori (sequence partly withheld): f1 bacteriophage origin of replication; arrow indicates direction of (+) strand synthesis
   2442..2546    +  promoter       AmpR promoter: bla
   2548..2905    +  promoter       SV40 promoter: SV40 enhancer and early promoter
   2940..3734    +  CDS            NeoR/KanR: aminoglycoside phosphotransferase from Tn5; aph(3')-II (or nptII); confers resistance to neomycin, kanamycin, and G418 (Geneticin®)
   3755..3907    +  CDS            ble (fragment): BLE_KLEPN - Experimental evidence at protein level: Swiss-Prot protein existence level 1. Binding protein with a strong affinity to the bleomycin family of antibiotics. Binds to CL990; an antimitotic-antibiotic compound. From Klebsiella pneumoniae.
   3966..4013    +  polyA_signal   HSV TK poly(A) signal: herpes simplex virus thymidine kinase polyadenylation signal (Cole and Stacy, 1985)
   4104..4120    -  polyA_signal   bGH poly(A) signal (fragment): bovine growth hormone polyadenylation signal
   4342..4930    +  rep_origin     ori: high-copy-number ColE1/pMB1/pBR322/pUC origin of replication
>Addgene plasmid #174467 | pFX-Venus-Sec61β | addgene full sequence | sequence record 354836 | Addgene NGS Result
TAGTTATTAATAGTAATCAATTACGGGGTCATTAGTTCATAGCCCATATATGGAGTTCCGCGTTACATAA
CTTACGGTAAATGGCCCGCCTGGCTGACCGCCCAACGACCCCCGCCCATTGACGTCAATAATGACGTATG
TTCCCATAGTAACGCCAATAGGGACTTTCCATTGACGTCAATGGGTGGAGTATTTACGGTAAACTGCCCA
CTTGGCAGTACATCAAGTGTATCATATGCCAAGTACGCCCCCTATTGACGTCAATGACGGTAAATGGCCC
GCCTGGCATTATGCCCAGTACATGACCTTATGGGACTTTCCTACTTGGCAGTACATCTACGTATTAGTCA
TCGCTATTACCATGGTGATGCGGTTTTGGCAGTACATCAATGGGCGTGGATAGCGGTTTGACTCACGGGG
ATTTCCAAGTCTCCACCCCATTGACGTCAATGGGAGTTTGTTTTGGCACCAAAATCAACGGGACTTTCCA
AAATGTCGTAACAACTCCGCCCCATTGACGCAAATGGGCGGTAGGCGTGTACGGTGGGAGGTCTATATAA
GCAGAGCTGGTTTAGTGAACCGTCAGATCCGCTAGCGCTACCGGTTCTAGAGCCATGGAATTCGGATCCA
TGGTGAGCAAGGGCGAGGAGCTGTTCACCGGGGTGGTGCCCATCCTGGTCGAGCTGGACGGCGACGTAAA
CGGCCACAAGTTCAGCGTGTCCGGCGAGGGCGAGGGCGATGCCACCTACGGCAAGCTGACCCTGAAGCTG
ATCTGCACCACCGGCAAGCTGCCCGTGCCCTGGCCCACCCTCGTGACCACCCTGGGCTACGGCCTGCAGT
GCTTCGCCCGCTACCCCGACCACATGAAGCAGCACGACTTCTTCAAGTCCGCCATGCCCGAAGGCTACGT
CCAGGAGCGCACCATCTTCTTCAAGGACGACGGCAACTACAAGACCCGCGCCGAGGTGAAGTTCGAGGGC
GACACCCTGGTGAACCGCATCGAGCTGAAGGGCATCGACTTCAAGGAGGACGGCAACATCCTGGGGCACA
AGCTGGAGTACAACTACAACAGCCACAACGTCTATATCACCGCCGACAAGCAGAAGAACGGCATCAAGGC
CAACTTCAAGATCCGCCACAACATCGAGGACGGCGGCGTGCAGCTCGCCGACCACTACCAGCAGAACACC
CCCATCGGCGACGGCCCCGTGCTGCTGCCCGACAACCACTACCTGAGCTACCAGTCCGCCCTGAGCAAAG
ACCCCAACGAGAAGCGCGATCACATGGTCCTGCTGGAGTTCGTGACCGCCGCCGGGATCACTCTCGGCAT
GGACGAGCTGTACAAGGGAGGATCTGGAGGAAGATCTGGAGGATCCGGAGGACTCGAGCCCACC
[288 nt withheld, positions 1395-1682]
GGCGGCCGCTGACTGACTGAAGATCCACCGGATCTAGATAACTGATCATAATCAGCCATACCACATTTGT
AGAGGTTTTACTTGCTTTAAAAAACCTCCCACACCTCCCCCTGAACCTGAAACATAAAATGAATGCAATT
GTTGTTGTTAACTTGTTTATTGCAGCTTATAATGGTTACAAATAAAGCAATAGCATCACAAATTTCACAA
ATAAAGCATTTTTTTCACTGCATTCTAGTTGTGGTTTGTCCAAACTCATCAATGTATCTTAAGGCGTAAA
TTGTAAGCGTTAATATTTTGTTAAAATTCGCGTTAAATTTTTGTTAAATCAGCTCATTTTTTAACCAATA
GGCCGAAATCGGCAAAATCCCTTATAAATCAAAAGAATAGACCGAGATAGGGT
[37 nt withheld, positions 2086-2122]
AAAGAACGTGGACTCCAACGTCAAAGG
[49 nt withheld, positions 2150-2198]
T
[91 nt withheld, positions 2200-2290]
G
[124 nt withheld, positions 2292-2415]
CAGGTGGCACTTTTCGGGGAAATGTGCGCGGAACCCCTATTTGTTTATTTTTCTAAATACATTCAAATAT
GTATCCGCTCATGAGACAATAACCCTGATAAATGCTTCAATAATATTGAAAAAGGAAGAGTCCTGAGGCG
GAAAGAACCAGCTGTGGAATGTGTGTCAGTTAGGGTGTGGAAAGTCCCCAGGCTCCCCAGCAGGCAGAAG
TATGCAAAGCATGCATCTCAATTAGTCAGCAACCAGGTGTGGAAAGTCCCCAGGCTCCCCAGCAGGCAGA
AGTATGCAAAGCATGCATCTCAATTAGTCAGCAACCATAGTCCCGCCCCTAACTCCGCCCATCCCGCCCC
TAACTCCGCCCAGTTCCGCCCATTCTCCGCCCCATGGCTGACTAATTTTTTTTATTTATGCAGAGGCCGA
GGCCGCCTCGGCCTCTGAGCTATTCCAGAAGTAGTGAGGAGGCTTTTTTGGAGGCCTAGGCTTTTGCAAA
GATCGATCAAGAGACAGGATGAGGATCGTTTCGCATGATTGAACAAGATGGATTGCACGCAGGTTCTCCG
GCCGCTTGGGTGGAGAGGCTATTCGGCTATGACTGGGCACAACAGACAATCGGCTGCTCTGATGCCGCCG
TGTTCCGGCTGTCAGCGCAGGGGCGCCCGGTTCTTTTTGTCAAGACCGACCTGTCCGGTGCCCTGAATGA
ACTGCAAGACGAGGCAGCGCGGCTATCGTGGCTGGCCACGACGGGCGTTCCTTGCGCAGCTGTGCTCGAC
GTTGTCACTGAAGCGGGAAGGGACTGGCTGCTATTGGGCGAAGTGCCGGGGCAGGATCTCCTGTCATCTC
ACCTTGCTCCTGCCGAGAAAGTATCCATCATGGCTGATGCAATGCGGCGGCTGCATACGCTTGATCCGGC
TACCTGCCCATTCGACCACCAAGCGAAACATCGCATCGAGCGAGCACGTACTCGGATGGAAGCCGGTCTT
GTCGATCAGGATGATCTGGACGAAGAGCATCAGGGGCTCGCGCCAGCCGAACTGTTCGCCAGGCTCAAGG
CGAGCATGCCCGACGGCGAGGATCTCGTCGTGACCCATGGCGATGCCTGCTTGCCGAATATCATGGTGGA
AAATGGCCGCTTTTCTGGATTCATCGACTGTGGCCGGCTGGGTGTGGCGGACCGCTATCAGGACATAGCG
TTGGCTACCCGTGATATTGCTGAAGAGCTTGGCGGCGAATGGGCTGACCGCTTCCTCGTGCTTTACGGTA
TCGCCGCTCCCGATTCGCAGCGCATCGCCTTCTATCGCCTTCTTGACGAGTTCTTCTGAGCGGGACTCTG
GGGTTCGAAATGACCGACCAAGCGACGCCCAACCTGCCATCACGAGATTTCGATTCCACCGCCGCCTTCT
ATGAAAGGTTGGGCTTCGGAATCGTTTTCCGGGACGCCGGCTGGATGATCCTCCAGCGCGGGGATCTCAT
GCTGGAGTTCTTCGCCCACCCTAGGGGGAGGCTAACTGAAACACGGAAGGAGACAATACCGGAAGGAACC
CGCGCTATGACGGCAATAAAAAGACAGAATAAAACGCACGGTGTTGGGTCGTTTGTTCATAAACGCGGGG
TTCGGTCCCAGGGCTGGCACTCTGTCGATACCCCACCGAGACCCCATTGGGGCCAATACGCCCGCGTTTC
TTCCTTTTCCCCACCCCACCCCCCAAGTTCGGGTGAAGGCCCAGGGCTCGCAGCCAACGTCGGGGCGGCA
GGCCCTGCCATAGCCTCAGGTTACTCATATATACTTTAGATTGATTTAAAACTTCATTTTTAATTTAAAA
GGATCTAGGTGAAGATCCTTTTTGATAATCTCATGACCAAAATCCCTTAACGTGAGTTTTCGTTCCACTG
AGCGTCAGACCCCGTAGAAAAGATCAAAGGATCTTCTTGAGATCCTTTTTTTCTGCGCGTAATCTGCTGC
TTGCAAACAAAAAAACCACCGCTACCAGCGGTGGTTTGTTTGCCGGATCAAGAGCTACCAACTCTTTTTC
CGAAGGTAACTGGCTTCAGCAGAGCGCAGATACCAAATACTGTTCTTCTAGTGTAGCCGTAGTTAGGCCA
CCACTTCAAGAACTCTGTAGCACCGCCTACATACCTCGCTCTGCTAATCCTGTTACCAGTGGCTGCTGCC
AGTGGCGATAAGTCGTGTCTTACCGGGTTGGACTCAAGACGATAGTTACCGGATAAGGCGCAGCGGTCGG
GCTGAACGGGGGGTTCGTGCACACAGCCCAGCTTGGAGCGAACGACCTACACCGAACTGAGATACCTACA
GCGTGAGCTATGAGAAAGCGCCACGCTTCCCGAAGGGAGAAAGGCGGACAGGTATCCGGTAAGCGGCAGG
GTCGGAACAGGAGAGCGCACGAGGGAGCTTCCAGGGGGAAACGCCTGGTATCTTTATAGTCCTGTCGGGT
TTCGCCACCTCTGACTTGAGCGTCGATTTTTGTGATGCTCGTCAGGGGGGCGGAGCCTATGGAAAAACGC
CAGCAACGCGGCCTTTTTACGGTTCCTGGCCTTTTGCTGGCCTTTTGCTCACATGTTCTTTCCTGCGTTA
TCCCCTGATTCTGTGGATAACCGTATTACCGCCATGCAT
